>Addgene plasmid #136029 | psiCHECK3-Unstructured-EIF3B-465-552 | addgene full sequence | sequence record 269766 | Addgene NGS Result
CTGGCCTTTTGCTGGCCTTTTGCTCACATGGCTCGACAGATCTGCGCAGCACCATGGCCTGAAATAACCT
CTGAAAGAGGAACTTGGTTAGGTACCTTCTGAGGCGGAAAGAACCAGCTGTGGAATGTGTGTCAGTTAGG
GTGTGGAAAGTCCCCAGGCTCCCCAGCAGGCAGAAGTATGCAAAGCATGCATCTCAATTAGTCAGCAACC
AGGTGTGGAAAGTCCCCAGGCTCCCCAGCAGGCAGAAGTATGCAAAGCATGCATCTCAATTAGTCAGCAA
CCATAGTCCCGCCCCTAACTCCGCCCATCCCGCCCCTAACTCCGCCCAGTTCCGCCCATTCTCCGCCCCA
TGGCTGACTAATTTTTTTTATTTATGCAGAGGCCGAGGCCGCCTCGGCCTCTGAGCTATTCCAGAAGTAG
TGAGGAGGCTTTTTTGGAGGCCTAGGCTTTTGCAAAAAGCTTGATTCTTCTGACACAACAGTCTCGAACT
TAAGCTGCAGAAGTTGGTCGTGAGGCACTGGGCAGGTAAGTATCAAGGTTACAAGACAGGTTTAAGGAGA
CCAATAGAAACTGGGCTTGTCGAGACAGAGAAGACTCTTGCGTTTCTGATAGGCACCTATTGGTCTTACT
GACATCCACTTTGCCTTTCTCTCCACAGGTGTCCACTCCCAGTTCAATTACAGCTCTTAAGGCTAGAGTA
CTTAATACGACTCACTATAGGCTAGCCACCATGGCTTCCAAGGTGTACGACCCCGAGCAACGCAAACGCA
TGATCACTGGGCCTCAGTGGTGGGCTCGCTGCAAGCAAATGAACGTGCTGGACTCCTTCATCAACTACTA
TGATTCCGAGAAGCACGCCGAGAACGCCGTGATTTTTCTGCATGGTAACGCTGCCTCCAGCTACCTGTGG
AGGCACGTCGTGCCTCACATCGAGCCCGTGGCTAGATGCATCATCCCTGATCTGATCGGAATGGGTAAGT
CCGGCAAGAGCGGGAATGGCTCATATCGCCTCCTGGATCACTACAAGTACCTCACCGCTTGGTTCGAGCT
GCTGAACCTTCCAAAGAAAATCATCTTTGTGGGCCACGACTGGGGGGCTTGTCTGGCCTTTCACTACTCC
TACGAGCACCAAGACAAGATCAAGGCCATCGTCCATGCTGAGAGTGTCGTGGACGTGATCGAGTCCTGGG
ACGAGTGGCCTGACATCGAGGAGGATATCGCCCTGATCAAGAGCGAAGAGGGCGAGAAAATGGTGCTTGA
GAATAACTTCTTCGTCGAGACCATGCTCCCAAGCAAGATCATGCGGAAACTGGAGCCTGAGGAGTTCGCT
GCCTACCTGGAGCCATTCAAGGAGAAGGGCGAGGTTAGACGGCCTACCCTCTCCTGGCCTCGCGAGATCC
CTCTCGTTAAGGGAGGCAAGCCCGACGTCGTCCAGATTGTCCGCAACTACAACGCCTACCTTCGGGCCAG
CGACGATCTGCCTAAGATGTTCATCGAGTCCGACCCTGGGTTCTTTTCCAACGCTATTGTCGAGGGAGCT
AAGAAGTTCCCTAACACCGAGTTCGTGAAGGTGAAGGGCCTCCACTTCAGCCAGGAGGACGCTCCAGATG
AAATGGGTAAGTACATCAAGAGCTTCGTGGAGCGCGTGCTGAAGAACGAGCAGTAATTCTAGGCGATCGC
TCGAGCCCCCCCCTACCCTCAACCTCAAACCCCCACCAAAACCACACAACACAAACCATCCCACAAACAC
CCAAAACTAACCCCCACCAACCCCAAACACCATCAGAGCTCACTCCACCCCCCCCACTACACACCTAATT
TCTTCCCACTATCTCCAACCACTCCCTAACCATAAAACCCTCCCCACAACCTAACCAAACCACCAAAACT
AGTTAAACGGCACCGCCATGCCTTGTACCCCCACCGTGCAGGTTGTGGCCGGTTTTCTCCGCAGGTTGAA
CATGGAAATAAAAGCAAACTTGTATGAGTTTAAACCTAGAGCGGCCGCTGGCCGCAATAAAATATCTTTA
TTTTCATTACATCTGTGTGTTGGTTTTTTGTGTGAGGATCTAAATGAGTCTTCGGACCTCGCGGGGGCCG
CTTAAGCGGTGGTTAGGGTTTGTCTGACGCGGGGGGAGGGGGAAGGAACGAAACACTCTCATTCGGAGGC
GGCTCGGGGTTTGGTCTTGGTGGCCACGGGCACGCAGAAGAGCGCCGCGATCCTCTTAAGCACCCCCCCG
CCCTCCGTGGAGGCGGGGGTTTGGTCGGCGGGTGGTAACTGGCGGGCCGCTGACTCGGGCGGGTCGCGCG
CCCCAGAGTGTGACCTTTTCGGTCTGCTCGCAGACCCCCGGGCGGCGCCGCCGCGGCGGCGACGGGCTCG
CTGGGTCCTAGGCTCCATGGGGACCGTATACGTGGACAGGCTCTGGAGCATCCGCACGACTGCGGTGATA
TTACCGGAGACCTTCTGCGGGACGAGCCGGGTCACGCGGCTGACGCGGAGCGTCCGTTGGGCGACAAACA
CCAGGACGGGGCACAGGTACACTATCTTGTCACCCGGAGGCGCGAGGGACTGCAGGAGCTTCAGGGAGTG
GCGCAGCTGCTTCATCCCCGTGGCCCGTTGCTCGCGTTTGCTGGCGGTGTCCCCGGAAGAAATATATTTG
CATGTCTTTAGTTCTATGATGACACAAACCCCGCCCAGCGTCTTGTCATTGGCGAATTCGAACACGCAGA
TGCAGTCGGGGCGGCGCGGTCCCAGGTCCACTTCGCATATTAAGGTGACGCGTGTGGCCTCGAACACCGA
GCGACCCTGCAGCGACCCGCTTAAAAGCTTGATTCTTCTGACACAACAGTCTCGAACTTAAGCTGCAGAA
GTTGGTCGTGAGGCACTGGGCAGGTAAGTATCAAGGTTACAAGACAGGTTTAAGGAGACCAATAGAAACT
GGGCTTGTCGAGACAGAGAAGACTCTTGCGTTTCTGATAGGCACCTATTGGTCTTACTGACATCCACTTT
GCCTTTCTCTCCACAGGTGTCCACTCCCAGTTCAATTACAGCTCTTAAGGCTAGAGTACTTAATACGACT
CACTATAGGCTAGCAAAGCCACCATGGCCGATGCTAAGAACATTAAGAAGGGCCCTGCTCCCTTCTACCC
TCTGGAGGATGGCACCGCTGGCGAGCAGCTGCACAAGGCCATGAAGAGGTATGCCCTGGTGCCTGGCACC
ATTGCCTTCACCGATGCCCACATTGAGGTGGACATCACCTATGCCGAGTACTTCGAGATGTCTGTGCGCC
TGGCCGAGGCCATGAAGAGGTACGGCCTGAACACCAACCACCGCATCGTGGTGTGCTCTGAGAACTCTCT
GCAGTTCTTCATGCCAGTGCTGGGCGCCCTGTTCATCGGAGTGGCCGTGGCCCCTGCTAACGACATTTAC
AACGAGCGCGAGCTGCTGAACAGCATGGGCATTTCTCAGCCTACCGTGGTGTTCGTGTCTAAGAAGGGCC
TGCAGAAGATCCTGAACGTGCAGAAGAAGCTGCCTATCATCCAGAAGATCATCATCATGGACTCTAAGAC
CGACTACCAGGGCTTCCAGAGCATGTACACATTCGTGACATCTCATCTGCCTCCTGGCTTCAACGAGTAC
GACTTCGTGCCAGAGTCTTTCGACAGGGACAAAACCATTGCCCTGATCATGAACAGCTCTGGGTCTACCG
GCCTGCCTAAGGGCGTGGCCCTGCCTCATCGCACCGCCTGTGTGCGCTTCTCTCACGCCCGCGACCCTAT
TTTCGGCAACCAGATCATCCCCGACACCGCTATTCTGAGCGTGGTGCCATTCCACCACGGCTTCGGCATG
TTCACCACCCTGGGCTACCTGATTTGCGGCTTTCGGGTGGTGCTGATGTACCGCTTCGAGGAGGAGCTGT
TCCTGCGCAGCCTGCAAGACTACAAAATTCAGTCTGCCCTGCTGGTGCCAACCCTGTTCAGCTTCTTCGC
TAAGAGCACCCTGATCGACAAGTACGACCTGTCTAACCTGCACGAGATTGCCTCTGGCGGCGCCCCACTG
TCTAAGGAGGTGGGCGAAGCCGTGGCCAAGCGCTTTCATCTGCCAGGCATCCGCCAGGGCTACGGCCTGA
CCGAGACAACCAGCGCCATTCTGATTACCCCAGAGGGCGACGACAAGCCTGGCGCCGTGGGCAAGGTGGT
GCCATTCTTCGAGGCCAAGGTGGTGGACCTGGACACCGGCAAGACCCTGGGAGTGAACCAGCGCGGCGAG
CTGTGTGTGCGCGGCCCTATGATTATGTCCGGCTACGTGAATAACCCTGAGGCCACAAACGCCCTGATCG
ACAAGGACGGCTGGCTGCACTCTGGCGACATTGCCTACTGGGACGAGGACGAGCACTTCTTCATCGTGGA
CCGCCTGAAGTCTCTGATCAAGTACAAGGGCTACCAGGTGGCCCCAGCCGAGCTGGAGTCTATCCTGCTG
CAGCACCCTAACATTTTCGACGCCGGAGTGGCCGGCCTGCCCGACGACGATGCCGGCGAGCTGCCTGCCG
CCGTCGTCGTGCTGGAACACGGCAAGACCATGACCGAGAAGGAGATCGTGGACTATGTGGCCAGCCAGGT
GACAACCGCCAAGAAGCTGCGCGGCGGAGTGGTGTTCGTGGACGAGGTGCCCAAGGGCCTGACCGGCAAG
CTGGACGCCCGCAAGATCCGCGAGATCCTGATCAAGGCTAAGAAAGGCGGCAAGATCGCCGTGTAATGCG
GCCGCTTCGAGCAGACATGATAAGATACATTGATGAGTTTGGACAAACCACAACTAGAATGCAGTGAAAA
AAATGCTTTATTTGTGAAATTTGTGATGCTATTGCTTTATTTGTAACCATTATAAGCTGCAATAAACAAG
TTAACAACAACAATTGCATTCATTTTATGTTTCAGGTTCAGGGGGAGGTGTGGGAGGTTTTTTAAAGCAA
GTAAAACCTCTACAAATGTGGTAAAATCGATAAGGATCCAGGTGGCACTTTTCGGGGAAATGTGCGCGGA
ACCCCTATTTGTTTATTTTTCTAAATACATTCAAATATGTATCCGCTCATGAGACAATAACCCTGATAAA
TGCTTCAATAATATTGAAAAAGGAAGAGTATGAGTATTCAACATTTCCGTGTCGCCCTTATTCCCTTTTT
TGCGGCATTTTGCCTTCCTGTTTTTGCTCACCCAGAAACGCTGGTGAAAGTAAAAGATGCTGAAGATCAG
TTGGGTGCACGAGTGGGTTACATCGAACTGGATCTCAACAGCGGTAAGATCCTTGAGAGTTTTCGCCCCG
AAGAACGTTTTCCAATGATGAGCACTTTTAAAGTTCTGCTATGTGGCGCGGTATTATCCCGTATTGACGC
CGGGCAAGAGCAACTCGGTCGCCGCATACACTATTCTCAGAATGACTTGGTTGAGTACTCACCAGTCACA
GAAAAGCATCTTACGGATGGCATGACAGTAAGAGAATTATGCAGTGCTGCCATAACCATGAGTGATAACA
CTGCGGCCAACTTACTTCTGACAACGATCGGAGGACCGAAGGAGCTAACCGCTTTTTTGCACAACATGGG
GGATCATGTAACTCGCCTTGATCGTTGGGAACCGGAGCTGAATGAAGCCATACCAAACGACGAGCGTGAC
ACCACGATGCCTGTAGCAATGGCAACAACGTTGCGCAAACTATTAACTGGCGAACTACTTACTCTAGCTT
CCCGGCAACAATTAATAGACTGGATGGAGGCGGATAAAGTTGCAGGACCACTTCTGCGCTCGGCCCTTCC
GGCTGGCTGGTTTATTGCTGATAAATCTGGAGCCGGTGAGCGTGGGTCTCGCGGTATCATTGCAGCACTG
GGGCCAGATGGTAAGCCCTCCCGTATCGTAGTTATCTACACGACGGGGAGTCAGGCAACTATGGATGAAC
GAAATAGACAGATCGCTGAGATAGGTGCCTCACTGATTAAGCATTGGTAACTGTCAGACCAAGTTTACTC
ATATATACTTTAGATTGATTTAAAACTTCATTTTTAATTTAAAAGGATCTAGGTGAAGATCCTTTTTGAT
AATCTCATGACCAAAATCCCTTAACGTGAGTTTTCGTTCCACTGAGCGTCAGACCCCGTAGAAAAGATCA
AAGGATCTTCTTGAGATCCTTTTTTTCTGCGCGTAATCTGCTGCTTGCAAACAAAAAAACCACCGCTACC
AGCGGTGGTTTGTTTGCCGGATCAAGAGCTACCAACTCTTTTTCCGAAGGTAACTGGCTTCAGCAGAGCG
CAGATACCAAATACTGTTCTTCTAGTGTAGCCGTAGTTAGGCCACCACTTCAAGAACTCTGTAGCACCGC
CTACATACCTCGCTCTGCTAATCCTGTTACCAGTGGCTGCTGCCAGTGGCGATAAGTCGTGTCTTACCGG
GTTGGACTCAAGACGATAGTTACCGGATAAGGCGCAGCGGTCGGGCTGAACGGGGGGTTCGTGCACACAG
CCCAGCTTGGAGCGAACGACCTACACCGAACTGAGATACCTACAGCGTGAGCTATGAGAAAGCGCCACGC
TTCCCGAAGGGAGAAAGGCGGACAGGTATCCGGTAAGCGGCAGGGTCGGAACAGGAGAGCGCACGAGGGA
GCTTCCAGGGGGAAACGCCTGGTATCTTTATAGTCCTGTCGGGTTTCGCCACCTCTGACTTGAGCGTCGA
TTTTTGTGATGCTCGTCAGGGGGGCGGAGCCTATGGAAAAACGCCAGCAACGCGGCCTTTTTACGGTTC
Features (pLannotate 1.2.2; 14 found; start..end, strand, type, name):
     99..456     +  promoter       SV40 promoter: SV40 enhancer and early promoter
    526..658     +  intron         chimeric intron: chimera between introns from human β-globin and immunoglobulin heavy chain genes
    703..721     +  promoter       T7 promoter: promoter for bacteriophage T7 RNA polymerase
    731..1666    +  CDS            hRluc: Renilla luciferase human codon-optimized
   2016..2064    +  polyA_signal   poly(A) signal: synthetic polyadenylation signal
   2073..2824    +  promoter       HSV TK promoter: herpes simplex virus thymidine kinase promoter
   2894..3026    +  intron         chimeric intron: chimera between introns from human β-globin and immunoglobulin heavy chain genes
   3071..3089    +  promoter       T7 promoter: promoter for bacteriophage T7 RNA polymerase
   3104..4756    +  CDS            luciferase: firefly luciferase; luc+; enhanced luc+ version of the luciferase gene AAS38485.1 42718124.0
   4781..4902    -  polyA_signal   SV40 poly(A) signal: SV40 polyadenylation signal
   4925..4993    -  CDS            large T antigen (fragment): large T antigen from SV40 (simian virus 40)
   5035..5139    +  promoter       AmpR promoter: bla
   5140..6000    +  CDS            AmpR: β-lactamase; bla; confers resistance to ampicillin, carbenicillin, and related antibiotics
   6171..6759    +  rep_origin     ori: high-copy-number ColE1/pMB1/pBR322/pUC origin of replication
