[The description below was written by a language model from this plasmid's Addgene catalogue record and pLannotate feature annotations shown in this document.]
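Description:
psiCHECK3-Unstructured-EIF3B-465-552 is a dual-luciferase reporter plasmid for mammalian cells, built on a modified version of Promega's psiCHECK-2 backbone. It is propagated in E. coli through a high-copy ColE1/pUC-type origin and selected with ampicillin via the β-lactamase (AmpR) gene and its own promoter.

The plasmid carries two independent reporter units. In the first, the SV40 enhancer/early promoter drives human codon-optimized Renilla luciferase (hRluc), preceded by a chimeric β-globin/immunoglobulin intron and a T7 promoter, and terminated by a synthetic poly(A) signal. The test sequence lies in the Renilla 3'UTR. It consists of a fragment of the human EIF3B 3'UTR (positions 465–552) with an artificial unstructured 3'UTR fused upstream. The feature table does not annotate this insert, but an unannotated gap between the end of hRluc and the synthetic poly(A) signal is consistent with its stated location. The second unit uses the HSV thymidine kinase promoter to express firefly luciferase (luc+), again with a chimeric intron and T7 promoter upstream, followed by an SV40 poly(A) signal. A short large T antigen fragment annotated next to that signal is probably just part of the SV40 poly(A) region.

Firefly luciferase serves as an internal normalization control, so changes in the Renilla signal reflect the effect of the inserted 3'UTR on mRNA stability or translation. According to the record, the backbone was modified so that both luciferase transcripts contain an intron for RT-qPCR. This should allow spliced reporter mRNA to be distinguished from plasmid DNA when transcript levels are measured. The associated work concerns structure-mediated RNA decay, which suggests the construct is used to test how 3'UTR structural context affects reporter expression.
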