Addgene plasmid #136029: psiCHECK3-Unstructured-EIF3B-465-552
Purpose: EIF3B (465-552) 3'UTR with the Artificial Unstructured 3'UTR fused upstream inserted into the 3'UTR of Renilla luciferase in the psiCHECK3 plasmid
Depositing lab: Anthony Leung. Depositing organization: Johns Hopkins School of Public Health. Publication: Structure-Mediated RNA Decay by UPF1 and G3BP1. Fischer JW, Busa VF, Shao Y, Leung AKL. Mol Cell. 2020 Apr 2;78(1):70-84.e6. doi: 10.1016/j.molcel.2020.01.021. Epub 2020 Feb 3. PubMed 32017897.
Backbone
  Vector backbone: Modified psCHECK2
  Backbone manufacturer: Promega
  Modifications to backbone: Modified so both Renilla and Firefly luciferase contain an intron for RT-qPCR
  Vector type: Mammalian Expression, Luciferase
Growth in bacteria
  Bacterial resistance: Ampicillin, 100 μg/mL
  Growth temperature: 37°C
  Growth strain: DH5alpha
  Copy number: Unknown
Gene/Insert
  Gene/Insert name: EIF3B 3'UTR
  Species: H. sapiens (human)
  GenBank ID: NM_001037283.1
  Entrez Gene: EIF3B (a.k.a. EIF3-ETA, EIF3-P110, EIF3-P116, EIF3S9, PRT1)
Terms and licenses: Academic/Nonprofit Terms; Industry Terms: Not Available to Industry
How to cite: psiCHECK3-Unstructured-EIF3B-465-552 was a gift from Anthony Leung (Addgene plasmid # 136029 ; http://n2t.net/addgene:136029 ; RRID:Addgene_136029)
